Addgene plasmid #140654: pMK312 (TOP2A CRISPR)
Purpose: TOP2A tagging CRISPR
Depositing lab: Masato Kanemaki. Depositing organization: National Institute of Genetics. Publication: The auxin-inducible degron 2 technology provides sharp degradation control in yeast, mammalian cells, and mice. Yesbolatova A, Saito Y, Kitamoto N, Makino-Itou H, Ajima R, Nakano R, Nakaoka H, Fukui K, Gamo K, Tominari Y, Takeuchi H, Saga Y, Hayashi KI, Kanemaki MT. Nat Commun. 2020 Nov 11;11(1):5701. doi: 10.1038/s41467-020-19532-z. PubMed 33177522.
Backbone
  Vector backbone: pX330
  Vector type: Mammalian Expression, CRISPR
Growth in bacteria
  Bacterial resistance: Ampicillin, 100 μg/mL
  Growth temperature: 37°C
  Growth strain: DH5alpha
  Copy number: High Copy
Gene/Insert
  Gene/Insert name: TOP2A
  gRNA/shRNA sequence: GACTCTTCCAGGTACTTTAT
  Species: H. sapiens (human)
  Entrez Gene: TOP2A (a.k.a. TOP2, TOP2alpha, TOPIIA, TP2A)
Terms and licenses: Academic/Nonprofit Terms; Industry Terms: Not Available to Industry
How to cite: pMK312 (TOP2A CRISPR) was a gift from Masato Kanemaki (Addgene plasmid # 140654 ; http://n2t.net/addgene:140654 ; RRID:Addgene_140654)
