[The description below was written by a language model from this plasmid's Addgene catalogue record and pLannotate feature annotations shown in this document.]
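Description:
pMK312 (TOP2A CRISPR) is a pX330-based mammalian CRISPR/Cas9 expression plasmid that delivers both a guide RNA and the nuclease from a single vector in order to cut the human TOP2A locus for gene tagging. It is maintained in E. coli as a high-copy plasmid through a ColE1/pUC-type origin and is selected with ampicillin via the β-lactamase gene. The backbone also carries a filamentous phage origin (annotated as f1 in one sequence record and M13 in the other), a single AAV2 inverted terminal repeat, and short bom and rop fragments. These are backbone remnants rather than functional parts of the design, and with only one ITR annotated the plasmid is not configured as an AAV packaging vector. No mammalian selection marker is annotated.

The payload consists of two expression units. A human U6 RNA polymerase III promoter drives a TOP2A-specific 20-nt spacer, which sits in the gap between the promoter and the Streptococcus pyogenes gRNA scaffold. Downstream, a CMV enhancer, chicken β-actin promoter and hybrid intron drive S. pyogenes Cas9. The annotation tool splits Cas9 into contiguous N- and C-terminal segments, which together appear to form one continuous coding sequence, followed by a nucleoplasmin nuclear localization signal and a bGH polyadenylation signal.

The recorded purpose, and its association with work on the auxin-inducible degron 2 system, suggest that it is co-transfected with a separate homology donor to insert a tag, presumably a degron, into endogenous TOP2A. The record does not state the donor, the tag or the targeted end of the gene. The two sequence records differ by one nucleotide in length and are otherwise annotated identically.
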