Features (pLannotate 1.2.2; 18 found; start..end, strand, type, name):
      1..241     +  promoter       U6 promoter: RNA polymerase III promoter for human U6 snRNA
    271..346     +  misc_RNA       gRNA scaffold: guide RNA scaffold for the Streptococcus pyogenes CRISPR/Cas9 system
    353..396     +  misc_RNA       gRNA scaffold (fragment): guide RNA scaffold for the Streptococcus pyogenes CRISPR/Cas9 system
    443..728     +  enhancer       CMV enhancer: human cytomegalovirus immediate early enhancer; contains an 18-bp deletion relative to the standard CMV enhancer
    730..1007    +  promoter       chicken β-actin promoter: No description available
   1008..1236    +  intron         hybrid intron: hybrid between chicken β-actin (CBA) and minute virus of mice (MMV) introns (Gray et al., 2011)
   1374..2975    +  CDS            Cas9(N): N-terminal portion of Streptococcus pyogenes Cas9 (Zetsche et al., 2015)
   2976..5474    +  CDS            Cas9(C): C-terminal portion of Streptococcus pyogenes Cas9 (Zetsche et al., 2015)
   5475..5522    +  CDS            nucleoplasmin NLS: bipartite nuclear localization signal from nucleoplasmin
   5556..5667    +  polyA_signal   bGH poly(A) signal: bovine growth hormone polyadenylation signal
   5772..5912    +  repeat_region  AAV2 ITR: inverted terminal repeat of adeno-associated virus serotype 2 inverted
   5917..5968    -  misc_feature   bom (fragment): basis of mobility region from pBR322
   5987..6367    +  rep_origin     M13 ori (sequence partly withheld): M13 bacteriophage origin of replication; arrow indicates direction of (+) strand synthesis
   6443..6492    -  misc_feature   bom (fragment): basis of mobility region from pBR322
   6594..6629    -  CDS            rop (fragment): Rop protein, which maintains plasmids at low copy number; rop
   6724..6828    +  promoter       AmpR promoter: bla
   6829..7689    +  CDS            AmpR: β-lactamase; bla; confers resistance to ampicillin, carbenicillin, and related antibiotics
   7860..8448    +  rep_origin     ori: high-copy-number ColE1/pMB1/pBR322/pUC origin of replication
>Addgene plasmid #140654 | pMK312 (TOP2A CRISPR) | depositor full sequence | sequence record 272977 | pMK312 (TOP2A CRISPR) sequence 8509 bps
GAGGGCCTATTTCCCATGATTCCTTCATATTTGCATATACGATACAAGGCTGTTAGAGAGATAATTGGAA
TTAATTTGACTGTAAACACAAAGATATTAGTACAAAATACGTGACGTAGAAAGTAATAATTTCTTGGGTA
GTTTGCAGTTTTAAAATTATGTTTTAAAATGGACTATCATATGCTTACCGTAACTTGAAAGTATTTCGAT
TTCTTGGCTTTATATATCTTGTGGAAAGGACGAAACACCGGACTCTTCCAGGTACTTTATGTTTTAGAGC
TAGAAATAGCAAGTTAAAATAAGGCTAGTCCGTTATCAACTTGAAAAAGTGGCACCGAGTCGGTGCTTTT
TTGTTTTAGAGCTAGAAATAGCAAGTTAAAATAAGGCTAGTCCGTTTTTAGCGCGTGCGCCAATTCTGCA
GACAAATGGCTCTAGAGGTACCCGTTACATAACTTACGGTAAATGGCCCGCCTGGCTGACCGCCCAACGA
CCCCCGCCCATTGACGTCAATAGTAACGCCAATAGGGACTTTCCATTGACGTCAATGGGTGGAGTATTTA
CGGTAAACTGCCCACTTGGCAGTACATCAAGTGTATCATATGCCAAGTACGCCCCCTATTGACGTCAATG
ACGGTAAATGGCCCGCCTGGCATTGTGCCCAGTACATGACCTTATGGGACTTTCCTACTTGGCAGTACAT
CTACGTATTAGTCATCGCTATTACCATGGTCGAGGTGAGCCCCACGTTCTGCTTCACTCTCCCCATCTCC
CCCCCCTCCCCACCCCCAATTTTGTATTTATTTATTTTTTAATTATTTTGTGCAGCGATGGGGGCGGGGG
GGGGGGGGGGGCGCGCGCCAGGCGGGGCGGGGCGGGGCGAGGGGCGGGGCGGGGCGAGGCGGAGAGGTGC
GGCGGCAGCCAATCAGAGCGGCGCGCTCCGAAAGTTTCCTTTTATGGCGAGGCGGCGGCGGCGGCGGCCC
TATAAAAAGCGAAGCGCGCGGCGGGCGGGAGTCGCTGCGACGCTGCCTTCGCCCCGTGCCCCGCTCCGCC
GCCGCCTCGCGCCGCCCGCCCCGGCTCTGACTGACCGCGTTACTCCCACAGGTGAGCGGGCGGGACGGCC
CTTCTCCTCCGGGCTGTAATTAGCTGAGCAAGAGGTAAGGGTTTAAGGGATGGTTGGTTGGTGGGGTATT
AATGTTTAATTACCTGGAGCACCTGCCTGAAATCACTTTTTTTCAGGTTGGACCGGTGCCACCATGGACT
ATAAGGACCACGACGGAGACTACAAGGATCATGATATTGATTACAAAGACGATGACGATAAGATGGCCCC
AAAGAAGAAGCGGAAGGTCGGTATCCACGGAGTCCCAGCAGCCGACAAGAAGTACAGCATCGGCCTGGAC
ATCGGCACCAACTCTGTGGGCTGGGCCGTGATCACCGACGAGTACAAGGTGCCCAGCAAGAAATTCAAGG
TGCTGGGCAACACCGACCGGCACAGCATCAAGAAGAACCTGATCGGAGCCCTGCTGTTCGACAGCGGCGA
AACAGCCGAGGCCACCCGGCTGAAGAGAACCGCCAGAAGAAGATACACCAGACGGAAGAACCGGATCTGC
TATCTGCAAGAGATCTTCAGCAACGAGATGGCCAAGGTGGACGACAGCTTCTTCCACAGACTGGAAGAGT
CCTTCCTGGTGGAAGAGGATAAGAAGCACGAGCGGCACCCCATCTTCGGCAACATCGTGGACGAGGTGGC
CTACCACGAGAAGTACCCCACCATCTACCACCTGAGAAAGAAACTGGTGGACAGCACCGACAAGGCCGAC
CTGCGGCTGATCTATCTGGCCCTGGCCCACATGATCAAGTTCCGGGGCCACTTCCTGATCGAGGGCGACC
TGAACCCCGACAACAGCGACGTGGACAAGCTGTTCATCCAGCTGGTGCAGACCTACAACCAGCTGTTCGA
GGAAAACCCCATCAACGCCAGCGGCGTGGACGCCAAGGCCATCCTGTCTGCCAGACTGAGCAAGAGCAGA
CGGCTGGAAAATCTGATCGCCCAGCTGCCCGGCGAGAAGAAGAATGGCCTGTTCGGAAACCTGATTGCCC
TGAGCCTGGGCCTGACCCCCAACTTCAAGAGCAACTTCGACCTGGCCGAGGATGCCAAACTGCAGCTGAG
CAAGGACACCTACGACGACGACCTGGACAACCTGCTGGCCCAGATCGGCGACCAGTACGCCGACCTGTTT
CTGGCCGCCAAGAACCTGTCCGACGCCATCCTGCTGAGCGACATCCTGAGAGTGAACACCGAGATCACCA
AGGCCCCCCTGAGCGCCTCTATGATCAAGAGATACGACGAGCACCACCAGGACCTGACCCTGCTGAAAGC
TCTCGTGCGGCAGCAGCTGCCTGAGAAGTACAAAGAGATTTTCTTCGACCAGAGCAAGAACGGCTACGCC
GGCTACATTGACGGCGGAGCCAGCCAGGAAGAGTTCTACAAGTTCATCAAGCCCATCCTGGAAAAGATGG
ACGGCACCGAGGAACTGCTCGTGAAGCTGAACAGAGAGGACCTGCTGCGGAAGCAGCGGACCTTCGACAA
CGGCAGCATCCCCCACCAGATCCACCTGGGAGAGCTGCACGCCATTCTGCGGCGGCAGGAAGATTTTTAC
CCATTCCTGAAGGACAACCGGGAAAAGATCGAGAAGATCCTGACCTTCCGCATCCCCTACTACGTGGGCC
CTCTGGCCAGGGGAAACAGCAGATTCGCCTGGATGACCAGAAAGAGCGAGGAAACCATCACCCCCTGGAA
CTTCGAGGAAGTGGTGGACAAGGGCGCTTCCGCCCAGAGCTTCATCGAGCGGATGACCAACTTCGATAAG
AACCTGCCCAACGAGAAGGTGCTGCCCAAGCACAGCCTGCTGTACGAGTACTTCACCGTGTATAACGAGC
TGACCAAAGTGAAATACGTGACCGAGGGAATGAGAAAGCCCGCCTTCCTGAGCGGCGAGCAGAAAAAGGC
CATCGTGGACCTGCTGTTCAAGACCAACCGGAAAGTGACCGTGAAGCAGCTGAAAGAGGACTACTTCAAG
AAAATCGAGTGCTTCGACTCCGTGGAAATCTCCGGCGTGGAAGATCGGTTCAACGCCTCCCTGGGCACAT
ACCACGATCTGCTGAAAATTATCAAGGACAAGGACTTCCTGGACAATGAGGAAAACGAGGACATTCTGGA
AGATATCGTGCTGACCCTGACACTGTTTGAGGACAGAGAGATGATCGAGGAACGGCTGAAAACCTATGCC
CACCTGTTCGACGACAAAGTGATGAAGCAGCTGAAGCGGCGGAGATACACCGGCTGGGGCAGGCTGAGCC
GGAAGCTGATCAACGGCATCCGGGACAAGCAGTCCGGCAAGACAATCCTGGATTTCCTGAAGTCCGACGG
CTTCGCCAACAGAAACTTCATGCAGCTGATCCACGACGACAGCCTGACCTTTAAAGAGGACATCCAGAAA
GCCCAGGTGTCCGGCCAGGGCGATAGCCTGCACGAGCACATTGCCAATCTGGCCGGCAGCCCCGCCATTA
AGAAGGGCATCCTGCAGACAGTGAAGGTGGTGGACGAGCTCGTGAAAGTGATGGGCCGGCACAAGCCCGA
GAACATCGTGATCGAAATGGCCAGAGAGAACCAGACCACCCAGAAGGGACAGAAGAACAGCCGCGAGAGA
ATGAAGCGGATCGAAGAGGGCATCAAAGAGCTGGGCAGCCAGATCCTGAAAGAACACCCCGTGGAAAACA
CCCAGCTGCAGAACGAGAAGCTGTACCTGTACTACCTGCAGAATGGGCGGGATATGTACGTGGACCAGGA
ACTGGACATCAACCGGCTGTCCGACTACGATGTGGACCATATCGTGCCTCAGAGCTTTCTGAAGGACGAC
TCCATCGACAACAAGGTGCTGACCAGAAGCGACAAGAACCGGGGCAAGAGCGACAACGTGCCCTCCGAAG
AGGTCGTGAAGAAGATGAAGAACTACTGGCGGCAGCTGCTGAACGCCAAGCTGATTACCCAGAGAAAGTT
CGACAATCTGACCAAGGCCGAGAGAGGCGGCCTGAGCGAACTGGATAAGGCCGGCTTCATCAAGAGACAG
CTGGTGGAAACCCGGCAGATCACAAAGCACGTGGCACAGATCCTGGACTCCCGGATGAACACTAAGTACG
ACGAGAATGACAAGCTGATCCGGGAAGTGAAAGTGATCACCCTGAAGTCCAAGCTGGTGTCCGATTTCCG
GAAGGATTTCCAGTTTTACAAAGTGCGCGAGATCAACAACTACCACCACGCCCACGACGCCTACCTGAAC
GCCGTCGTGGGAACCGCCCTGATCAAAAAGTACCCTAAGCTGGAAAGCGAGTTCGTGTACGGCGACTACA
AGGTGTACGACGTGCGGAAGATGATCGCCAAGAGCGAGCAGGAAATCGGCAAGGCTACCGCCAAGTACTT
CTTCTACAGCAACATCATGAACTTTTTCAAGACCGAGATTACCCTGGCCAACGGCGAGATCCGGAAGCGG
CCTCTGATCGAGACAAACGGCGAAACCGGGGAGATCGTGTGGGATAAGGGCCGGGATTTTGCCACCGTGC
GGAAAGTGCTGAGCATGCCCCAAGTGAATATCGTGAAAAAGACCGAGGTGCAGACAGGCGGCTTCAGCAA
AGAGTCTATCCTGCCCAAGAGGAACAGCGATAAGCTGATCGCCAGAAAGAAGGACTGGGACCCTAAGAAG
TACGGCGGCTTCGACAGCCCCACCGTGGCCTATTCTGTGCTGGTGGTGGCCAAAGTGGAAAAGGGCAAGT
CCAAGAAACTGAAGAGTGTGAAAGAGCTGCTGGGGATCACCATCATGGAAAGAAGCAGCTTCGAGAAGAA
TCCCATCGACTTTCTGGAAGCCAAGGGCTACAAAGAAGTGAAAAAGGACCTGATCATCAAGCTGCCTAAG
TACTCCCTGTTCGAGCTGGAAAACGGCCGGAAGAGAATGCTGGCCTCTGCCGGCGAACTGCAGAAGGGAA
ACGAACTGGCCCTGCCCTCCAAATATGTGAACTTCCTGTACCTGGCCAGCCACTATGAGAAGCTGAAGGG
CTCCCCCGAGGATAATGAGCAGAAACAGCTGTTTGTGGAACAGCACAAGCACTACCTGGACGAGATCATC
GAGCAGATCAGCGAGTTCTCCAAGAGAGTGATCCTGGCCGACGCTAATCTGGACAAAGTGCTGTCCGCCT
ACAACAAGCACCGGGATAAGCCCATCAGAGAGCAGGCCGAGAATATCATCCACCTGTTTACCCTGACCAA
TCTGGGAGCCCCTGCCGCCTTCAAGTACTTTGACACCACCATCGACCGGAAGAGGTACACCAGCACCAAA
GAGGTGCTGGACGCCACCCTGATCCACCAGAGCATCACCGGCCTGTACGAGACACGGATCGACCTGTCTC
AGCTGGGAGGCGACAAAAGGCCGGCGGCCACGAAAAAGGCCGGCCAGGCAAAAAAGAAAAAGTAAGAATT
CCTAGAGCTCGCTGATCAGCCTCGACTGTGCCTTCTAGTTGCCAGCCATCTGTTGTTTGCCCCTCCCCCG
TGCCTTCCTTGACCCTGGAAGGTGCCACTCCCACTGTCCTTTCCTAATAAAATGAGGAAATTGCATCGCA
TTGTCTGAGTAGGTGTCATTCTATTCTGGGGGGTGGGGTGGGGCAGGACAGCAAGGGGGAGGATTGGGAA
GAGAATAGCAGGCATGCTGGGGAGCGGCCGCAGGAACCCCTAGTGATGGAGTTGGCCACTCCCTCTCTGC
GCGCTCGCTCGCTCACTGAGGCCGGGCGACCAAAGGTCGCCCGACGCCCGGGCTTTGCCCGGGCGGCCTC
AGTGAGCGAGCGAGCGCGCAGCTGCCTGCAGGGGCGCCTGATGCGGTATTTTCTCCTTACGCATCTGTGC
GGTATTTCACACCGCATA
[142 nt withheld, positions 5969-6110]
C
[141 nt withheld, positions 6112-6252]
CCTTTGACGTTGGAGTCCACGTTCTTT
[37 nt withheld, positions 6280-6316]
ACCCTATCTCGGGCTATTCTTTTGATTTATAAGGGATTTTGCCGATTTCGGCCTATTGGTTAAAAAATGA
GCTGATTTAACAAAAATTTAACGCGAATTTTAACAAAATATTAACGTTTACAATTTTATGGTGCACTCTC
AGTACAATCTGCTCTGATGCCGCATAGTTAAGCCAGCCCCGACACCCGCCAACACCCGCTGACGCGCCCT
GACGGGCTTGTCTGCTCCCGGCATCCGCTTACAGACAAGCTGTGACCGTCTCCGGGAGCTGCATGTGTCA
GAGGTTTTCACCGTCATCACCGAAACGCGCGAGACGAAAGGGCCTCGTGATACGCCTATTTTTATAGGTT
AATGTCATGATAATAATGGTTTCTTAGACGTCAGGTGGCACTTTTCGGGGAAATGTGCGCGGAACCCCTA
TTTGTTTATTTTTCTAAATACATTCAAATATGTATCCGCTCATGAGACAATAACCCTGATAAATGCTTCA
ATAATATTGAAAAAGGAAGAGTATGAGTATTCAACATTTCCGTGTCGCCCTTATTCCCTTTTTTGCGGCA
TTTTGCCTTCCTGTTTTTGCTCACCCAGAAACGCTGGTGAAAGTAAAAGATGCTGAAGATCAGTTGGGTG
CACGAGTGGGTTACATCGAACTGGATCTCAACAGCGGTAAGATCCTTGAGAGTTTTCGCCCCGAAGAACG
TTTTCCAATGATGAGCACTTTTAAAGTTCTGCTATGTGGCGCGGTATTATCCCGTATTGACGCCGGGCAA
GAGCAACTCGGTCGCCGCATACACTATTCTCAGAATGACTTGGTTGAGTACTCACCAGTCACAGAAAAGC
ATCTTACGGATGGCATGACAGTAAGAGAATTATGCAGTGCTGCCATAACCATGAGTGATAACACTGCGGC
CAACTTACTTCTGACAACGATCGGAGGACCGAAGGAGCTAACCGCTTTTTTGCACAACATGGGGGATCAT
GTAACTCGCCTTGATCGTTGGGAACCGGAGCTGAATGAAGCCATACCAAACGACGAGCGTGACACCACGA
TGCCTGTAGCAATGGCAACAACGTTGCGCAAACTATTAACTGGCGAACTACTTACTCTAGCTTCCCGGCA
ACAATTAATAGACTGGATGGAGGCGGATAAAGTTGCAGGACCACTTCTGCGCTCGGCCCTTCCGGCTGGC
TGGTTTATTGCTGATAAATCTGGAGCCGGTGAGCGTGGAAGCCGCGGTATCATTGCAGCACTGGGGCCAG
ATGGTAAGCCCTCCCGTATCGTAGTTATCTACACGACGGGGAGTCAGGCAACTATGGATGAACGAAATAG
ACAGATCGCTGAGATAGGTGCCTCACTGATTAAGCATTGGTAACTGTCAGACCAAGTTTACTCATATATA
CTTTAGATTGATTTAAAACTTCATTTTTAATTTAAAAGGATCTAGGTGAAGATCCTTTTTGATAATCTCA
TGACCAAAATCCCTTAACGTGAGTTTTCGTTCCACTGAGCGTCAGACCCCGTAGAAAAGATCAAAGGATC
TTCTTGAGATCCTTTTTTTCTGCGCGTAATCTGCTGCTTGCAAACAAAAAAACCACCGCTACCAGCGGTG
GTTTGTTTGCCGGATCAAGAGCTACCAACTCTTTTTCCGAAGGTAACTGGCTTCAGCAGAGCGCAGATAC
CAAATACTGTCCTTCTAGTGTAGCCGTAGTTAGGCCACCACTTCAAGAACTCTGTAGCACCGCCTACATA
CCTCGCTCTGCTAATCCTGTTACCAGTGGCTGCTGCCAGTGGCGATAAGTCGTGTCTTACCGGGTTGGAC
TCAAGACGATAGTTACCGGATAAGGCGCAGCGGTCGGGCTGAACGGGGGGTTCGTGCACACAGCCCAGCT
TGGAGCGAACGACCTACACCGAACTGAGATACCTACAGCGTGAGCTATGAGAAAGCGCCACGCTTCCCGA
AGGGAGAAAGGCGGACAGGTATCCGGTAAGCGGCAGGGTCGGAACAGGAGAGCGCACGAGGGAGCTTCCA
GGGGGAAACGCCTGGTATCTTTATAGTCCTGTCGGGTTTCGCCACCTCTGACTTGAGCGTCGATTTTTGT
GATGCTCGTCAGGGGGGCGGAGCCTATGGAAAAACGCCAGCAACGCGGCCTTTTTACGGTTCCTGGCCTT
TTGCTGGCCTTTTGCTCACATGT
