Features (pLannotate 1.2.2; 18 found; start..end, strand, type, name):
      1..241     +  promoter       U6 promoter: RNA polymerase III promoter for human U6 snRNA
    271..346     +  misc_RNA       gRNA scaffold: guide RNA scaffold for the Streptococcus pyogenes CRISPR/Cas9 system
    353..396     +  misc_RNA       gRNA scaffold (fragment): guide RNA scaffold for the Streptococcus pyogenes CRISPR/Cas9 system
    443..728     +  enhancer       CMV enhancer: human cytomegalovirus immediate early enhancer; contains an 18-bp deletion relative to the standard CMV enhancer
    730..1007    +  promoter       chicken β-actin promoter: No description available
   1008..1235    +  intron         hybrid intron: hybrid between chicken β-actin (CBA) and minute virus of mice (MMV) introns (Gray et al., 2011)
   1373..2974    +  CDS            Cas9(N): N-terminal portion of Streptococcus pyogenes Cas9 (Zetsche et al., 2015)
   2975..5473    +  CDS            Cas9(C): C-terminal portion of Streptococcus pyogenes Cas9 (Zetsche et al., 2015)
   5474..5521    +  CDS            nucleoplasmin NLS: bipartite nuclear localization signal from nucleoplasmin
   5555..5666    +  polyA_signal   bGH poly(A) signal: bovine growth hormone polyadenylation signal
   5771..5911    +  repeat_region  AAV2 ITR: inverted terminal repeat of adeno-associated virus serotype 2 inverted
   5916..5967    -  misc_feature   bom (fragment): basis of mobility region from pBR322
   5986..6441    +  rep_origin     f1 ori (sequence partly withheld): f1 bacteriophage origin of replication; arrow indicates direction of (+) strand synthesis
   6442..6491    -  misc_feature   bom (fragment): basis of mobility region from pBR322
   6593..6628    -  CDS            rop (fragment): Rop protein, which maintains plasmids at low copy number; rop
   6723..6827    +  promoter       AmpR promoter: bla
   6828..7688    +  CDS            AmpR: β-lactamase; bla; confers resistance to ampicillin, carbenicillin, and related antibiotics
   7859..8447    +  rep_origin     ori: high-copy-number ColE1/pMB1/pBR322/pUC origin of replication
>Addgene plasmid #140654 | pMK312 (TOP2A CRISPR) | addgene full sequence | sequence record 296201 | Addgene NGS Result
GAGGGCCTATTTCCCATGATTCCTTCATATTTGCATATACGATACAAGGCTGTTAGAGAGATAATTGGAA
TTAATTTGACTGTAAACACAAAGATATTAGTACAAAATACGTGACGTAGAAAGTAATAATTTCTTGGGTA
GTTTGCAGTTTTAAAATTATGTTTTAAAATGGACTATCATATGCTTACCGTAACTTGAAAGTATTTCGAT
TTCTTGGCTTTATATATCTTGTGGAAAGGACGAAACACCGGACTCTTCCAGGTACTTTATGTTTTAGAGC
TAGAAATAGCAAGTTAAAATAAGGCTAGTCCGTTATCAACTTGAAAAAGTGGCACCGAGTCGGTGCTTTT
TTGTTTTAGAGCTAGAAATAGCAAGTTAAAATAAGGCTAGTCCGTTTTTAGCGCGTGCGCCAATTCTGCA
GACAAATGGCTCTAGAGGTACCCGTTACATAACTTACGGTAAATGGCCCGCCTGGCTGACCGCCCAACGA
CCCCCGCCCATTGACGTCAATAGTAACGCCAATAGGGACTTTCCATTGACGTCAATGGGTGGAGTATTTA
CGGTAAACTGCCCACTTGGCAGTACATCAAGTGTATCATATGCCAAGTACGCCCCCTATTGACGTCAATG
ACGGTAAATGGCCCGCCTGGCATTGTGCCCAGTACATGACCTTATGGGACTTTCCTACTTGGCAGTACAT
CTACGTATTAGTCATCGCTATTACCATGGTCGAGGTGAGCCCCACGTTCTGCTTCACTCTCCCCATCTCC
CCCCCCTCCCCACCCCCAATTTTGTATTTATTTATTTTTTAATTATTTTGTGCAGCGATGGGGGCGGGGG
GGGGGGGGGGGSGCGCGCCRGGSGGGGSGGGGSGGGGSGRGGGGSGGGGSGGGGCGAGGCGGAGAGGTGC
GGCGGCAGCCAATCAGAGCGGCGCGCTCCGAAAGTTTCCTTTTATGGCGAGGCGGCGGCGGCGGCGGCCC
TATAAAAAGCGAAGCGCGCGGCGGGCGGGAGTCGCTGCGCGCTGCCTTCGCCCCGTGCCCCGCTCCGCCG
CCGCCTCGCGCCGCCCGCCCCGGCTCTGACTGACCGCGTTACTCCCACAGGTGAGCGGGCGGGACGGCCC
TTCTCCTCCGGGCTGTAATTAGCTGAGCAAGAGGTAAGGGTTTAAGGGATGGTTGGTTGGTGGGGTATTA
ATGTTTAATTACCTGGAGCACCTGCCTGAAATCACTTTTTTTCAGGTTGGACCGGTGCCACCATGGACTA
TAAGGACCACGACGGAGACTACAAGGATCATGATATTGATTACAAAGACGATGACGATAAGATGGCCCCA
AAGAAGAAGCGGAAGGTCGGTATCCACGGAGTCCCAGCAGCCGACAAGAAGTACAGCATCGGCCTGGACA
TCGGCACCAACTCTGTGGGCTGGGCCGTGATCACCGACGAGTACAAGGTGCCCAGCAAGAAATTCAAGGT
GCTGGGCAACACCGACCGGCACAGCATCAAGAAGAACCTGATCGGAGCCCTGCTGTTCGACAGCGGCGAA
ACAGCCGAGGCCACCCGGCTGAAGAGAACCGCCAGAAGAAGATACACCAGACGGAAGAACCGGATCTGCT
ATCTGCAAGAGATCTTCAGCAACGAGATGGCCAAGGTGGACGACAGCTTCTTCCACAGACTGGAAGAGTC
CTTCCTGGTGGAAGAGGATAAGAAGCACGAGCGGCACCCCATCTTCGGCAACATCGTGGACGAGGTGGCC
TACCACGAGAAGTACCCCACCATCTACCACCTGAGAAAGAAACTGGTGGACAGCACCGACAAGGCCGACC
TGCGGCTGATCTATCTGGCCCTGGCCCACATGATCAAGTTCCGGGGCCACTTCCTGATCGAGGGCGACCT
GAACCCCGACAACAGCGACGTGGACAAGCTGTTCATCCAGCTGGTGCAGACCTACAACCAGCTGTTCGAG
GAAAACCCCATCAACGCCAGCGGCGTGGACGCCAAGGCCATCCTGTCTGCCAGACTGAGCAAGAGCAGAC
GGCTGGAAAATCTGATCGCCCAGCTGCCCGGCGAGAAGAAGAATGGCCTGTTCGGAAACCTGATTGCCCT
GAGCCTGGGCCTGACCCCCAACTTCAAGAGCAACTTCGACCTGGCCGAGGATGCCAAACTGCAGCTGAGC
AAGGACACCTACGACGACGACCTGGACAACCTGCTGGCCCAGATCGGCGACCAGTACGCCGACCTGTTTC
TGGCCGCCAAGAACCTGTCCGACGCCATCCTGCTGAGCGACATCCTGAGAGTGAACACCGAGATCACCAA
GGCCCCCCTGAGCGCCTCTATGATCAAGAGATACGACGAGCACCACCAGGACCTGACCCTGCTGAAAGCT
CTCGTGCGGCAGCAGCTGCCTGAGAAGTACAAAGAGATTTTCTTCGACCAGAGCAAGAACGGCTACGCCG
GCTACATTGACGGCGGAGCCAGCCAGGAAGAGTTCTACAAGTTCATCAAGCCCATCCTGGAAAAGATGGA
CGGCACCGAGGAACTGCTCGTGAAGCTGAACAGAGAGGACCTGCTGCGGAAGCAGCGGACCTTCGACAAC
GGCAGCATCCCCCACCAGATCCACCTGGGAGAGCTGCACGCCATTCTGCGGCGGCAGGAAGATTTTTACC
CATTCCTGAAGGACAACCGGGAAAAGATCGAGAAGATCCTGACCTTCCGCATCCCCTACTACGTGGGCCC
TCTGGCCAGGGGAAACAGCAGATTCGCCTGGATGACCAGAAAGAGCGAGGAAACCATCACCCCCTGGAAC
TTCGAGGAAGTGGTGGACAAGGGCGCTTCCGCCCAGAGCTTCATCGAGCGGATGACCAACTTCGATAAGA
ACCTGCCCAACGAGAAGGTGCTGCCCAAGCACAGCCTGCTGTACGAGTACTTCACCGTGTATAACGAGCT
GACCAAAGTGAAATACGTGACCGAGGGAATGAGAAAGCCCGCCTTCCTGAGCGGCGAGCAGAAAAAGGCC
ATCGTGGACCTGCTGTTCAAGACCAACCGGAAAGTGACCGTGAAGCAGCTGAAAGAGGACTACTTCAAGA
AAATCGAGTGCTTCGACTCCGTGGAAATCTCCGGCGTGGAAGATCGGTTCAACGCCTCCCTGGGCACATA
CCACGATCTGCTGAAAATTATCAAGGACAAGGACTTCCTGGACAATGAGGAAAACGAGGACATTCTGGAA
GATATCGTGCTGACCCTGACACTGTTTGAGGACAGAGAGATGATCGAGGAACGGCTGAAAACCTATGCCC
ACCTGTTCGACGACAAAGTGATGAAGCAGCTGAAGCGGCGGAGATACACCGGCTGGGGCAGGCTGAGCCG
GAAGCTGATCAACGGCATCCGGGACAAGCAGTCCGGCAAGACAATCCTGGATTTCCTGAAGTCCGACGGC
TTCGCCAACAGAAACTTCATGCAGCTGATCCACGACGACAGCCTGACCTTTAAAGAGGACATCCAGAAAG
CCCAGGTGTCCGGCCAGGGCGATAGCCTGCACGAGCACATTGCCAATCTGGCCGGCAGCCCCGCCATTAA
GAAGGGCATCCTGCAGACAGTGAAGGTGGTGGACGAGCTCGTGAAAGTGATGGGCCGGCACAAGCCCGAG
AACATCGTGATCGAAATGGCCAGAGAGAACCAGACCACCCAGAAGGGACAGAAGAACAGCCGCGAGAGAA
TGAAGCGGATCGAAGAGGGCATCAAAGAGCTGGGCAGCCAGATCCTGAAAGAACACCCCGTGGAAAACAC
CCAGCTGCAGAACGAGAAGCTGTACCTGTACTACCTGCAGAATGGGCGGGATATGTACGTGGACCAGGAA
CTGGACATCAACCGGCTGTCCGACTACGATGTGGACCATATCGTGCCTCAGAGCTTTCTGAAGGACGACT
CCATCGACAACAAGGTGCTGACCAGAAGCGACAAGAACCGGGGCAAGAGCGACAACGTGCCCTCCGAAGA
GGTCGTGAAGAAGATGAAGAACTACTGGCGGCAGCTGCTGAACGCCAAGCTGATTACCCAGAGAAAGTTC
GACAATCTGACCAAGGCCGAGAGAGGCGGCCTGAGCGAACTGGATAAGGCCGGCTTCATCAAGAGACAGC
TGGTGGAAACCCGGCAGATCACAAAGCACGTGGCACAGATCCTGGACTCCCGGATGAACACTAAGTACGA
CGAGAATGACAAGCTGATCCGGGAAGTGAAAGTGATCACCCTGAAGTCCAAGCTGGTGTCCGATTTCCGG
AAGGATTTCCAGTTTTACAAAGTGCGCGAGATCAACAACTACCACCACGCCCACGACGCCTACCTGAACG
CCGTCGTGGGAACCGCCCTGATCAAAAAGTACCCTAAGCTGGAAAGCGAGTTCGTGTACGGCGACTACAA
GGTGTACGACGTGCGGAAGATGATCGCCAAGAGCGAGCAGGAAATCGGCAAGGCTACCGCCAAGTACTTC
TTCTACAGCAACATCATGAACTTTTTCAAGACCGAGATTACCCTGGCCAACGGCGAGATCCGGAAGCGGC
CTCTGATCGAGACAAACGGCGAAACCGGGGAGATCGTGTGGGATAAGGGCCGGGATTTTGCCACCGTGCG
GAAAGTGCTGAGCATGCCCCAAGTGAATATCGTGAAAAAGACCGAGGTGCAGACAGGCGGCTTCAGCAAA
GAGTCTATCCTGCCCAAGAGGAACAGCGATAAGCTGATCGCCAGAAAGAAGGACTGGGACCCTAAGAAGT
ACGGCGGCTTCGACAGCCCCACCGTGGCCTATTCTGTGCTGGTGGTGGCCAAAGTGGAAAAGGGCAAGTC
CAAGAAACTGAAGAGTGTGAAAGAGCTGCTGGGGATCACCATCATGGAAAGAAGCAGCTTCGAGAAGAAT
CCCATCGACTTTCTGGAAGCCAAGGGCTACAAAGAAGTGAAAAAGGACCTGATCATCAAGCTGCCTAAGT
ACTCCCTGTTCGAGCTGGAAAACGGCCGGAAGAGAATGCTGGCCTCTGCCGGCGAACTGCAGAAGGGAAA
CGAACTGGCCCTGCCCTCCAAATATGTGAACTTCCTGTACCTGGCCAGCCACTATGAGAAGCTGAAGGGC
TCCCCCGAGGATAATGAGCAGAAACAGCTGTTTGTGGAACAGCACAAGCACTACCTGGACGAGATCATCG
AGCAGATCAGCGAGTTCTCCAAGAGAGTGATCCTGGCCGACGCTAATCTGGACAAAGTGCTGTCCGCCTA
CAACAAGCACCGGGATAAGCCCATCAGAGAGCAGGCCGAGAATATCATCCACCTGTTTACCCTGACCAAT
CTGGGAGCCCCTGCCGCCTTCAAGTACTTTGACACCACCATCGACCGGAAGAGGTACACCAGCACCAAAG
AGGTGCTGGACGCCACCCTGATCCACCAGAGCATCACCGGCCTGTACGAGACACGGATCGACCTGTCTCA
GCTGGGAGGCGACAAAAGGCCGGCGGCCACGAAAAAGGCCGGCCAGGCAAAAAAGAAAAAGTAAGAATTC
CTAGAGCTCGCTGATCAGCCTCGACTGTGCCTTCTAGTTGCCAGCCATCTGTTGTTTGCCCCTCCCCCGT
GCCTTCCTTGACCCTGGAAGGTGCCACTCCCACTGTCCTTTCCTAATAAAATGAGGAAATTGCATCGCAT
TGTCTGAGTAGGTGTCATTCTATTCTGGGGGGTGGGGTGGGGCAGGACAGCAAGGGGGAGGATTGGGAAG
AGAATAGCAGGCATGCTGGGGAGCGGCCGCAGGAACCCCTAGTGATGGAGTTGGCCACTCCCTCTCTGCG
CGCTCGCTCGCTCACTGAGGCCGGGCGACCAAAGGTCGCCCGACGCCCGGGCTTTGCCCGGGCGGCCTCA
GTGAGCGAGCGAGCGCGCAGCTGCCTGCAGGGGCGCCTGATGCGGTATTTTCTCCTTACGCATCTGTGCG
GTATTTCACACCGCATA
[95 nt withheld, positions 5968-6062]
T
[46 nt withheld, positions 6064-6109]
C
[141 nt withheld, positions 6111-6251]
CCTTTGACGTTGGAGTCCACGTTCTTT
[37 nt withheld, positions 6279-6315]
ACTCTATCTCGGGCTATTCTTTTGATTTATAAGGGATTTTGCCGATTTCGGTCTATTGGTTAAAAAATGA
GCTGATTTAACAAAAATTTAACGCGAATTTTAACAAAATATTAACGTTTACAATTTTATGGTGCACTCTC
AGTACAATCTGCTCTGATGCCGCATAGTTAAGCCAGCCCCGACACCCGCCAACACCCGCTGACGCGCCCT
GACGGGCTTGTCTGCTCCCGGCATCCGCTTACAGACAAGCTGTGACCGTCTCCGGGAGCTGCATGTGTCA
GAGGTTTTCACCGTCATCACCGAAACGCGCGAGACGAAAGGGCCTCGTGATACGCCTATTTTTATAGGTT
AATGTCATGATAATAATGGTTTCTTAGACGTCAGGTGGCACTTTTCGGGGAAATGTGCGCGGAACCCCTA
TTTGTTTATTTTTCTAAATACATTCAAATATGTATCCGCTCATGAGACAATAACCCTGATAAATGCTTCA
ATAATATTGAAAAAGGAAGAGTATGAGTATTCAACATTTCCGTGTCGCCCTTATTCCCTTTTTTGCGGCA
TTTTGCCTTCCTGTTTTTGCTCACCCAGAAACGCTGGTGAAAGTAAAAGATGCTGAAGATCAGTTGGGTG
CACGAGTGGGTTACATCGAACTGGATCTCAACAGCGGTAAGATCCTTGAGAGTTTTCGCCCCGAAGAACG
TTTTCCAATGATGAGCACTTTTAAAGTTCTGCTATGTGGCGCGGTATTATCCCGTATTGACGCCGGGCAA
GAGCAACTCGGTCGCCGCATACACTATTCTCAGAATGACTTGGTTGAGTACTCACCAGTCACAGAAAAGC
ATCTTACGGATGGCATGACAGTAAGAGAATTATGCAGTGCTGCCATAACCATGAGTGATAACACTGCGGC
CAACTTACTTCTGACAACGATCGGAGGACCGAAGGAGCTAACCGCTTTTTTGCACAACATGGGGGATCAT
GTAACTCGCCTTGATCGTTGGGAACCGGAGCTGAATGAAGCCATACCAAACGACGAGCGTGACACCACGA
TGCCTGTAGCAATGGCAACAACGTTGCGCAAACTATTAACTGGCGAACTACTTACTCTAGCTTCCCGGCA
ACAATTAATAGACTGGATGGAGGCGGATAAAGTTGCAGGACCACTTCTGCGCTCGGCCCTTCCGGCTGGC
TGGTTTATTGCTGATAAATCTGGAGCCGGTGAGCGTGGAAGCCGCGGTATCATTGCAGCACTGGGGCCAG
ATGGTAAGCCCTCCCGTATCGTAGTTATCTACACGACGGGGAGTCAGGCAACTATGGATGAACGAAATAG
ACAGATCGCTGAGATAGGTGCCTCACTGATTAAGCATTGGTAACTGTCAGACCAAGTTTACTCATATATA
CTTTAGATTGATTTAAAACTTCATTTTTAATTTAAAAGGATCTAGGTGAAGATCCTTTTTGATAATCTCA
TGACCAAAATCCCTTAACGTGAGTTTTCGTTCCACTGAGCGTCAGACCCCGTAGAAAAGATCAAAGGATC
TTCTTGAGATCCTTTTTTTCTGCGCGTAATCTGCTGCTTGCAAACAAAAAAACCACCGCTACCAGCGGTG
GTTTGTTTGCCGGATCAAGAGCTACCAACTCTTTTTCCGAAGGTAACTGGCTTCAGCAGAGCGCAGATAC
CAAATACTGTTCTTCTAGTGTAGCCGTAGTTAGGCCACCACTTCAAGAACTCTGTAGCACCGCCTACATA
CCTCGCTCTGCTAATCCTGTTACCAGTGGCTGCTGCCAGTGGCGATAAGTCGTGTCTTACCGGGTTGGAC
TCAAGACGATAGTTACCGGATAAGGCGCAGCGGTCGGGCTGAACGGGGGGTTCGTGCACACAGCCCAGCT
TGGAGCGAACGACCTACACCGAACTGAGATACCTACAGCGTGAGCTATGAGAAAGCGCCACGCTTCCCGA
AGGGAGAAAGGCGGACAGGTATCCGGTAAGCGGCAGGGTCGGAACAGGAGAGCGCACGAGGGAGCTTCCA
GGGGGAAACGCCTGGTATCTTTATAGTCCTGTCGGGTTTCGCCACCTCTGACTTGAGCGTCGATTTTTGT
GATGCTCGTCAGGGGGGCGGAGCCTATGGAAAAACGCCAGCAACGCGGCCTTTTTACGGTTCCTGGCCTT
TTGCTGGCCTTTTGCTCACATGT
